Addgene plasmid #146585: pAc5.1B-EGFP-DmDCP2-dsRNAres-V5His6_I
Purpose: Insect Expression of DmDCP2-dsRNAres
Depositing lab: Elisa Izaurralde. Depositing organization: Max Planck Institute for Developmental Biology. Publication: miRISC recruits decapping factors to miRNA targets to enhance their degradation. Nishihara T, Zekri L, Braun JE, Izaurralde E. Nucleic Acids Res. 2013 Oct;41(18):8692-705. doi: 10.1093/nar/gkt619. Epub 2013 Jul 17. PubMed 23863838.
Backbone
  Vector backbone: Unknown
  Vector type: Insect Expression
Growth in bacteria
  Bacterial resistance: Ampicillin, 100 μg/mL
  Growth temperature: 37°C
  Growth strain: DH5alpha
  Copy number: Low Copy
Gene/Insert
  Gene/Insert name: DmDCP2-dsRNAres
  Species: D. melanogaster (fly)
  Entrez Gene: DCP2 (a.k.a. Dmel_CG6169, BEST:LD07107, CG6169, DCp2p, Dcp2, Dmel\CG6169, LD07107, dDCP2, dDcp, dDcp2, dcp2, l(3)tb)
  Cloning method: Unknown
Terms and licenses: Academic/Nonprofit Terms; Industry Terms: Not Available to Industry
Depositor comments: Plasmids from this collection were made available to the research community and donated after the lab closed. Please note that the sequence provided by the depositing laboratory may be theoretical/predicted or based on Sanger sequencing results. There may be discrepancies between sequencing results obtained by Addgene and the depositor sequence. If an Addgene verified sequence is not available, please contact before placing your order to request that our lab fully sequence the plasmid.
How to cite: pAc5.1B-EGFP-DmDCP2-dsRNAres-V5His6_I was a gift from Elisa Izaurralde (Addgene plasmid # 146585 ; http://n2t.net/addgene:146585 ; RRID:Addgene_146585)
