[The description below was written by a language model from this plasmid's Addgene catalogue record and pLannotate feature annotations shown in this document.]
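Description:
pAc5.1B-EGFP-DmDCP2-dsRNAres-V5His6_I is an 8,459 nt insect expression plasmid for producing a GFP-tagged Drosophila melanogaster decapping enzyme, DCP2, in fly cells. The catalogue lists the backbone as unknown, although the name and annotated elements point to a pAc5.1-type vector. In bacteria it is maintained through a ColE1/pMB1-family origin and selected with ampicillin via the β-lactamase gene and its bla promoter. The origin is annotated as a high-copy type, whereas the repository lists the plasmid as low copy. Short fragments annotated as a tetracycline resistance gene and SV40 large T antigen appear to be non-functional backbone remnants. No selection marker for insect cells is annotated.

Expression is driven by the constitutive Drosophila actin 5C promoter, followed by the EGFP coding sequence and then the DCP2 insert, an arrangement consistent with an N-terminal EGFP fusion. The annotation tool marked only a fragment of the insert, by homology to human DCP2, presumably the conserved catalytic region; the record identifies the gene as the fly orthologue. A V5 epitope lies downstream, and the name indicates a V5-His6 cassette, though the His tag is not annotated and the record does not show whether these tags are read in frame with the insert. An SV40 polyadenylation signal terminates the transcript.

The "dsRNAres" designation suggests that the coding sequence has been altered to escape a dsRNA targeting endogenous DCP2, though the record does not describe the changes. Such a construct would typically serve in complementation experiments in which the endogenous protein is depleted by RNAi. The associated publication concerns recruitment of decapping factors to miRNA targets. The deposited sequence may be theoretical rather than fully verified.
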