Features (pLannotate 1.2.2; 10 found; start..end, strand, type, name):
     56..2568    +  promoter       Ac5 promoter: Drosophila melanogaster actin 5C promoter
   2588..3304    +  CDS            EGFP: EGFP is a basic (constitutively fluorescent) green fluorescent protein published in 1996, derived from Aequorea victoria. It is reported to be a rapidly-maturing weak dimer with moderate acid sensitivity.
   3971..4711    +  CDS            DCP2 (fragment): DCP2_HUMAN - Also known as NUDT20. Experimental evidence at protein level: Swiss-Prot protein existence level 1. Decapping metalloenzyme that catalyzes the cleavage of the cap structure on mRNAs (PubMed:12417715, PubMed:12218187, PubMed:12923261, PubMed:21070968, PubMed:28002401). Removes the 7- methyl guanine cap structure from mRNA molecules, yielding a 5'- phosphorylated mRNA fragment and 7m-GDP (PubMed:12486012, PubMed:12923261, PubMed:21070968, PubMed:28002401). Necessary for the degradation of mRNAs, both in normal mRNA turnover and in nonsense- mediated mRNA decay (PubMed:14527413). Pla
   5744..5785    +  CDS            V5 tag: epitope tag from simian virus 5
   5885..6019    -  polyA_signal   SV40 poly(A) signal: SV40 polyadenylation signal
   6042..6126    -  CDS            large T antigen (fragment): large T antigen from SV40 (simian virus 40)
   6127..6597    +  CDS            TcR (fragment): tetracycline efflux protein; tet; confers resistance to tetracycline
   6641..7229    -  rep_origin     ori: high-copy-number ColE1/pMB1/pBR322/pUC origin of replication
   7400..8260    -  CDS            AmpR: β-lactamase; bla; confers resistance to ampicillin, carbenicillin, and related antibiotics
   8261..8365    -  promoter       AmpR promoter: bla
>Addgene plasmid #146585 | pAc5.1B-EGFP-DmDCP2-dsRNAres-V5His6_I | depositor full sequence | sequence record 289031 | Full Sequence
CTTCAAGGAATTAATTCTATATTCTAAAAACACAAATGATACTTCTAAAAAAAATCATGAATGGCATCAA
CTCTGAATCAAATCTTTGCAGATGCACCTACTTCTCATTTCCACTGTCACATCATTTTTCCAGATCTCGC
TGCCTGTTATGTGGCCCACAAACCAAGACACGTTTTATGGCCATTAAAGCTGGCTGATCGTCGCCAAACA
CCAAATACATATCAATATGTACATTCGAGAAAGAAGCGATCAAAGAAGCGTCTTCGGGCGAGTAGGAGAA
TGCGGAGGAGAAGGAGAACGAGCTGATCTAGTATCTCTCCACAATCCAATGCCAACTGACCAACTGGCCA
TATTCGGAGCAATTTGAAGCCAATTTCCATCGCCTGGCGATCGCTCCATTCTTGGCTATATGTTTTTCAC
CGTTCCCGGGGCCATTTTCAAAGACTCGTCGGTAAGATAAGATTGTGTCACTCGCTGTCTCTCTTCATTT
GTCGAAGAATGCTGAGGAATTTCGCGATGACGTCGGCGAGTATTTTGAAGAATGAGAATAATTTGTATTT
ATACGAAAATCAGTTAGTGGAATTTTCTACAAAAACATGTTATCTATAGATAATTTTGTTGCAAAATATG
TTGACTATGACAAAGATTGTATGTATATACCTTTAATGTATTCTCATTTTCTTATGTATTTATAATGGCA
ATGATGATACTGATGATATTTTAAGATGATGCCAGACCACAGGCTGATTTCTGCGTCTTTTGCCGAACGC
AGTGCATGTGCGGTTGTTGTTTTTTGGAATAGTTTCAATTTTCGGACTGTCCGCTTTGATTTCAGTTTCT
TGGCTTATTCAAAAAGCAAAGTAAAGCCAAAAAAGCGAGATGGCAATACCAAATGCGGCAAAACGGTAGT
GGAAGGAAAGGGGTGCGGGGCAGCGGAAGGAAGGGTGGGGCGGGGCGTGGCGGGGTCTGTGGCTGGGCGC
GACGTCACCGACGTTGGAGCCACTCCTTTGACCATGTGTGCGTGTGTGTATTATTCGTGTCTCGCCACTC
GCCGGTTGTTTTTTTCTTTTTATCTCGCTCTCTCTAGCGCCATCTCGTACGCATGCTCAACGCACCGCAT
GTTGCCGTGTCCTTTATGCGTCATTTTGGCTCGAAATAGGCAATTATTTAAACAAAGATTAGTCAACGAA
AACGCTAAAATAAATAAGTCTACAATATGGTTACTTATTGCCATGTGTGTGCAGCCAACGATAGCAACAA
AAGCAACAACACAGTGGCTTTCCCTCTTTCACTTTTTGTTTGCAAGCGCGTGCGAGCAAGACGGCACGAC
CGGCAAACGCAATTACGCTGACAAAGAGCAGACGAAGTTTTGGCCGAAAAACATCAAGGCGCCTGATACG
AATGCATTTGCAATAACAATTGCGATATTTAATATTGTTTATGAAGCTGTTTGACTTCAAAACACACAAA
AAAAAAAATAAAACAAATTATTTGAAAGAGAATTAGGAATCGGACAGCTTATCGTTACGGGCTAACAGCA
CACCGAGACGAAATAGCTTACCTGACGTCACAGCCTCTGGAAGAACTGCCGCCAAGCAGAGAGAGAGAGA
AAAAGAGGGAGAGCAGCTTAGACCGCATGTGCTTGTGTGTGAGGCGTCTCTCTCTTCGTCTCCTGTTTGC
GCAAACGCATAGACTGCACTGAGAAAATCGATTACCTATTTTTTATGAATGAATATTTGCACTATTACTA
TTCAAAACTATTAAGATAGCAATCACATTCAATAGCCAAATACTATACCACCTGAGCGATGCAACGAAAT
GATCAATTTGAGCAAAAATGCTGCATATTTAGGACGGCATCATTATAGAAATGCTTCTTGCTGTGTACTT
TTCTCTCGTCTGGCAGCTGTTTCGCCGTTATTGTTAAAACCGGCTTAAGTTAGGTGTGTTTTCTACGACT
AGTGATGCCCCTACTAGAAGATGTGTGTTGCACAAATGTCCCTGAATAACCAATTTGAAGTGCAGATAGC
AGTAAACGTAAGCTAATATGAATATTATTTAACTGTAATGTTTTAATATCGCTGGACATTACTAATAAAC
CCACTATAAACACATGTACATATGTATGTTTTGGCATACAATGAGTAGTTGGGGAAAAAATGTGTAAAAG
CACCGTGACCATCACAGCATAAAGATAACCAGCTGAAGTATCGAATATGAGTAACCCCCAAATTGAATCA
CATGCCGCAACTGATAGGACCCATGGAAGTACACTCTTCATGGCGATATACAAGACACACACAAGCACGA
ACACCCAGTTGCGGAGGAAATTCTCCGTAAATGAAAACCCAATCGGCGAACAATTCATACCCATATATGG
TAAAAGTTTTGAACGCGACTTGAGAGCGGAGAGCATTGCGGCTGATAAGGTTTTAGCGCTAAGCGGGCTT
TATAAAACGGGCTGCGGGACCAGTTTTCATATCACTACCGTTTGAGTTCTTGTGCTGTGTGGATACTCCT
CCCGACACAAAGCCGCTCCATCAGCCAGCAGTCGTCTAATCCAGAGACCCCGGATCGGGGTACCAACATG
GTGAGCAAGGGCGAGGAGCTGTTCACCGGGGTGGTGCCCATCCTGGTCGAGCTGGACGGCGACGTAAACG
GCCACAAGTTCAGCGTGTCCGGCGAGGGCGAGGGCGATGCCACCTACGGCAAGCTGACCCTGAAGTTCAT
CTGCACCACCGGCAAGCTGCCCGTGCCCTGGCCCACCCTCGTGACCACCCTGACCTACGGCGTGCAGTGC
TTCAGCCGCTACCCCGACCACATGAAGCAGCACGACTTCTTCAAGTCCGCCATGCCCGAAGGCTACGTCC
AGGAGCGCACCATCTTCTTCAAGGACGACGGCAACTACAAGACCCGCGCCGAGGTGAAGTTCGAGGGCGA
CACCCTGGTGAACCGCATCGAGCTGAAGGGCATCGACTTCAAGGAGGACGGCAACATCCTGGGGCACAAG
CTGGAGTACAACTACAACAGCCACAACGTCTATATCATGGCCGACAAGCAGAAGAACGGCATCAAGGTGA
ACTTCAAGATCCGCCACAACATCGAGGACGGCAGCGTGCAGCTCGCCGACCACTACCAGCAGAACACCCC
CATCGGCGACGGCCCCGTGCTGCTGCCCGACAACCACTACCTGAGCACCCAGTCCGCCCTGAGCAAAGAC
CCCAACGAGAAGCGCGATCACATGGTCCTGCTGGAGTTCGTGACCGCCGCCGGGATCACTCTCGGCATGG
ACGAGCTGTACAAGCCAAGCTTGAATTCTGCAGATATCCAGCACAGTGGCGGCCGCATGGAGATTGCCTT
GTTGATTAACAATGCTGTGGCCGTGGTGACCGCTTCGGCTAGTGCTGCTGTGTCGGCTAGTGCCTCCGTG
GGATCCTCCTCCAAAGACGACAATGTGAATAACCTCGCCCTGCTGGCCAGCTTGACCCTACAGAAGGTCC
TGAACATTAATAACAATAACAATCAACATTCCAAAAATAATAATCATTCCGATAACTCCAACTCCAAGCA
GCATGAACAGCAGAAGCAACAACAACAGCCCCAGCGCCGCAATCTGGATATCAAGTCCGAATACGACGTT
TTGAATCAGCTGTTGAAGACCGGCGCCGTGTTTACGGCTACCCCGACCGCCCCCATCGCTATTGAGCGCC
GCAAACAAACCCAACAACAACAGCGCCCCTACGCCCAGCAAGCCCACCAGCAACAACAACAAAAACAGCG
TCTGAATTCGAGCATTTCCAGCACGCATTCCAGCACCAGCACCAATAGCAGCTATGGATCCTCGTCGAGC
GAAGACGCAGCTGGAACTTCGGCTCCCACTGGTGCTGGAGAGGTGGTTACTTCCGCTGCTCTAACTCCCC
GAGCTTCCACAACAAAAGCTAGCTCCAACAAGCTGCCCGAAAAGAGCAAGATCCCCAGCGACATTCTGGA
CGACTTGGCTTCCCGCTTCATTATTAACGTGCCCGATATGGAACTGAATAACCTCATACGTATGTGTTTC
CAAATCGAACTGGCCCATTGGTTCTATTTGGATTTCTTTTGTGCCCCCGAATCTGGCGAGGATGGCGAGA
CCCCGAAGTGCGTGCAACGAAAGCTGCCATCGGTGGGCATCAAGCAGTTTGCCATGCAGTTGTTCCAACA
CATTCCCTTCCTGAACAAACATTTTGGCACCGTGGATCAAATCCTGGACGAGTGGAAGAACTACAAGCTA
TCGGTGCCCACTTATGGCGCTATTCTGGTGTCCGAGGATCACAATCACTGCTTGCTAGTGCAGTCCTACT
TCGCGCGCAACTCCTGGGGATTTCCCAAGGGCAAGATCAATGAGAACGAAGACCCAGCCCATTGTGCAAC
GAGAGAGGTTTATGAGGAGACCGGGTTCGATATCACGGACCTAATCGATGCCAACGACTACATCGAGGCG
TTCATCAACTACCAGTACACGCGGCTGTACGTGGTGCGAAACATACCGATGGACACGCAGTTCGCGCCCC
GCACTCGCAACGAGATCAAGTGCTGCGACTGGTTCCGTATCGATGCGCTGCCGGTGAACAAGAACGATGC
CATATCAAAGGCCAAGTTGGGCAAGACCTCCAACTCCTTCTTCATGATTATGCCGTTTGTGAAGCGCCTG
AAGAAGTGGGTGAACGATCGGAAGGCTGGAATCGAGCCGCGTCGCCGCAAATTCTCTGGTCAGCAATCGC
CAAAAGCGGCCTCGCCCACCAATATGAACGGAAATTGCAAGAAGGACGTCACAGGAGTGCGAAATGAATC
GCAACGACAGAGGCACAAGTCCATGGGCGACTTGGATGGCGTCAAATTGAATAATCTCAATGGCAAGGGG
ACCGTTGGAACGGGAGCGGGATCGGCAGCTTCCGCCTCCGCCACCGCTGCCATCAACTCGATGAACATAT
GCAATAGCAATGGGAAACGCAATAAGCAAAATGCGGCTGCGGGCAGCAATCAGGCAACGCCAACTACAAT
AGCAACGCCAATGACGTCAAATGGCGCCGTCGTAGGAGGTACTGTATCCTCGAAGCGTCAACTGTTCCAT
AGCCAAAGTCAGGACGATGCGCAGCAATCGGCAAGCAATGAGAAGATTGTCAGCTCCTTCGATTTAATAC
GCAAGGAGAAGCAGCAACAACTTAAGGCAGCTAAGGCGCAAAAGCAGCAGCAACAACAGCAGCAACGATC
GCGCACCAAGTCGCAGAGTGATAAGCAGTACAATCCACAGCAGCCAGTCAAAATCCTGGGACAACAGCAG
CCCACAACGGGCATGGATTTGATAGCCATGCTATCGGCAGCGGCGGCAGCTCAAAAGACACCAAACAACG
AGCAGCAAACACAAGAGAAGCAGCAGCAGCAACAACGACCACGACCTGCTTCAGTGTCGCTTAACCTTGG
AGCAGGCAGTGCCACAGGAGCAACAACATCAGCTCCGGATGCCCAGTACATGCACAGGCTGCAGCGCATG
GCATCGGGCACAAATTTGAGGATTCTGAAGCGGGCACAGTCGCAGCAGCCGCAGCAGCACCATCAGCAAC
AGTTGCAACTAGAACAGCAACAACAGCAGCAGCAGCAGCTGGGAATCGACTTTACGCCAAATTTGAATTC
GTGGACGAATTTCTCCTTTACCAAGAACTTCATAGCCAATGTGTTTTGCAGTCTAGAGGGCCCGCGGTTC
GAAGGTAAGCCTATCCCTAACCCTCTCCTCGGTCTCGATTCTACGCGTACCGGTCATCATCACCATCACC
ATTGAGTTTAAACCCGCTGATCAGCCTCGACTGTGCCTTCTAAGGCCTGAGCTCGCTGATCAGCCTCGAT
CGAGGATCCAGACATGATAAGATACATTGATGAGTTTGGACAAACCACAACTAGAATGCAGTGAAAAAAA
TGCTTTATTTGTGAAATTTGTGATGCTATTGCTTTATTTGTAACCATTATAAGCTGCAATAAACAAGTTA
ACAACAACAATTGCATTCATTTTATGTTTCAGGTTCAGGGGGAGGTGTGGGAGGTTTTTTAAAGCAAGTA
AAACCTCTACAAATGTGGTATGGCTGATTATGATCAGTCGACCGATGCCCTTGAGAGCCTTCAACCCAGT
CAGCTCCTTCCGGTGGGCGCGGGGCATGACTATCGTCGCCGCACTTATGACTGTCTTCTTTATCATGCAA
CTCGTAGGACAGGTGCCGGCAGCGCTCTGGGTCATTTTCGGCGAGGACCGCTTTCGCTGGAGCGCGACGA
TGATCGGCCTGTCGCTTGCGGTATTCGGAATCTTGCACGCCCTCGCTCAAGCCTTCGTCACTGGTCCCGC
CACCAAACGTTTCGGCGAGAAGCAGGCCATTATCGCCGGCATGGCGGCCGACGCGCTGGGCTACGTCTTG
CTGGCGTTCGCGACGCGAGGCTGGATGGCCTTCCCCATTATGATTCTTCTCGCTTCCGGCGGCATCGGGA
TGCCCGCGTTGCAGGCCATGCTGTCCAGGCAGGTAGATGACGACCATCAGGGACAGCTTCAAGGATCGCT
CGCGGCTCTTACCAGCCAGCAAAAGGCCAGGAACCGTAAAAAGGCCGCGTTGCTGGCGTTTTTCCATAGG
CTCCGCCCCCCTGACGAGCATCACAAAAATCGACGCTCAAGTCAGAGGTGGCGAAACCCGACAGGACTAT
AAAGATACCAGGCGTTTCCCCCTGGAAGCTCCCTCGTGCGCTCTCCTGTTCCGACCCTGCCGCTTACCGG
ATACCTGTCCGCCTTTCTCCCTTCGGGAAGCGTGGCGCTTTCTCAATGCTCACGCTGTAGGTATCTCAGT
TCGGTGTAGGTCGTTCGCTCCAAGCTGGGCTGTGTGCACGAACCCCCCGTTCAGCCCGACCGCTGCGCCT
TATCCGGTAACTATCGTCTTGAGTCCAACCCGGTAAGACACGACTTATCGCCACTGGCAGCAGCCACTGG
TAACAGGATTAGCAGAGCGAGGTATGTAGGCGGTGCTACAGAGTTCTTGAAGTGGTGGCCTAACTACGGC
TACACTAGAAGGACAGTATTTGGTATCTGCGCTCTGCTGAAGCCAGTTACCTTCGGAAAAAGAGTTGGTA
GCTCTTGATCCGGCAAACAAACCACCGCTGGTAGCGGTGGTTTTTTTGTTTGCAAGCAGCAGATTACGCG
CAGAAAAAAAGGATCTCAAGAAGATCCTTTGATCTTTTCTACGGGGTCTGACGCTCAGTGGAACGAAAAC
TCACGTTAAGGGATTTTGGTCATGAGATTATCAAAAAGGATCTTCACCTAGATCCTTTTAAATTAAAAAT
GAAGTTTTAAATCAATCTAAAGTATATATGAGTAAACTTGGTCTGACAGTTACCAATGCTTAATCAGTGA
GGCACCTATCTCAGCGATCTGTCTATTTCGTTCATCCATAGTTGCCTGACTCCCCGTCGTGTAGATAACT
ACGATACGGGAGGGCTTACCATCTGGCCCCAGTGCTGCAATGATACCGCGAGACCCACGCTCACCGGCTC
CAGATTTATCAGCAATAAACCAGCCAGCCGGAAGGGCCGAGCGCAGAAGTGGTCCTGCAACTTTATCCGC
CTCCATCCAGTCTATTAATTGTTGCCGGGAAGCTAGAGTAAGTAGTTCGCCAGTTAATAGTTTGCGCAAC
GTTGTTGCCATTGCTGCAGGCATCGTGGTGTCACGCTCGTCGTTTGGTATGGCTTCATTCAGCTCCGGTT
CCCAACGATCAAGGCGAGTTACATGATCCCCCATGTTGTGCAAAAAAGCGGTTAGCTCCTTCGGTCCTCC
GATCGTTGTCAGAAGTAAGTTGGCCGCAGTGTTATCACTCATGGTTATGGCAGCACTGCATAATTCTCTT
ACTGTCATGCCATCCGTAAGATGCTTTTCTGTGACTGGTGAGTACTCAACCAAGTCATTCTGAGAATAGT
GTATGCGGCGACCGAGTTGCTCTTGCCCGGCGTCAACACGGGATAATACCGCGCCACATAGCAGAACTTT
AAAAGTGCTCATCATTGGAAAACGTTCTTCGGGGCGAAAACTCTCAAGGATCTTACCGCTGTTGAGATCC
AGTTCGATGTAACCCACTCGTGCACCCAACTGATCTTCAGCATCTTTTACTTTCACCAGCGTTTCTGGGT
GAGCAAAAACAGGAAGGCAAAATGCCGCAAAAAAGGGAATAAGGGCGACACGGAAATGTTGAATACTCAT
ACTCTTCCTTTTTCAATATTATTGAAGCATTTATCAGGGTTATTGTCTCATGAGCGGATACATATTTGAA
TGTATTTAGAAAAATAAACAAATAGGGGTTCCGCGCACATTTCCCCGAAAAGTGCCACCTGACGTCTAAG
AAACCATTATTATCATGACATTAACCTATAAAAATAGGCGTATCACGAGGCCCTTTCGT
